Addgene plasmid #151990: pGBW-m4133355
Purpose: Mammalian expression plasmid for SARS-CoV-2 nsp9
Depositing lab: Ginkgo Bioworks & Benjie Chen. Depositing organization: Ginkgo Bioworks.
Backbone
  Vector backbone: pTwist_CMV_6
  Backbone size w/o insert (bp): 4180
  Vector type: Mammalian Expression
Growth in bacteria
  Bacterial resistance: Ampicillin, 100 μg/mL
  Growth temperature: 37°C
  Growth strain: DH5alpha
  Copy number: High Copy
Gene/Insert
  Gene/Insert name: SARS-CoV-2 nsp9
  Species: Severe acute respiratory syndrome coronavirus 2
  Insert size (bp): 332
  Mutation: wt
  Entrez Gene: ORF1ab (a.k.a. GU280_gp01)
  Promoter: CMV
  Tag / fusion protein: Cleavable TEV;TRX (C terminal on backbone)
  Cloning method: Unknown
Resource information
  A portion of this plasmid was derived from a plasmid made by: GinkgoBioworks
Depositor comments: NCBI reference sequence: YP_009725305.1
How to cite: pGBW-m4133355 was a gift from Ginkgo Bioworks & Benjie Chen (Addgene plasmid # 151990 ; http://n2t.net/addgene:151990 ; RRID:Addgene_151990)
