[The description below was written by a language model from this plasmid's Addgene catalogue record and the feature table of its GenBank file.]
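Description:
pGBW-m4133355 is a mammalian expression plasmid built on the pTwist_CMV_6 backbone for producing wild-type SARS-CoV-2 nsp9, a mature cleavage product of the ORF1ab polyprotein. It is propagated in E. coli as a high-copy plasmid through a ColE1/pUC-type origin of replication and is selected with ampicillin via the beta-lactamase (AmpR) gene. The sequence record is a 4,935 bp circular synthetic construct. No mammalian selection marker or episomal origin is annotated, so the plasmid appears suited to transient transfection.

Expression is driven by the human cytomegalovirus immediate-early enhancer and promoter, which sit at the end of the numbered sequence and read across the origin of the circular map into the insert. The nsp9 coding region itself is not annotated in the feature table, but its expected position lies just before a TEV protease recognition site. The catalogue lists a cleavable C-terminal TEV and thioredoxin (TRX) fusion supplied by the backbone. The table does not label TRX, though an unannotated stretch between the TEV site and a 6xHis tag is consistent with it. This arrangement would let the fusion be captured by the His tag, with TEV cleavage then releasing nsp9 from the fusion partner. Transcripts are terminated by an SV40 polyadenylation signal.

The expression cassette is flanked by 5' and 3' beta-globin insulator elements, T7 and rrnG transcription terminators, and an upstream synthetic poly(A) signal, which together limit read-through and interference from the bacterial backbone. The plasmid belongs to a set of tagged SARS-CoV-2 protein constructs intended for protein expression and/or purification from mammalian cells.
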