LOCUS       Exported 4935 bp ds-DNA circular SYN 13-MAY-2021
DEFINITION  Mammalian expression plasmid for SARS-CoV-2 nsp9.
ACCESSION   .
VERSION     .
KEYWORDS    pGBW-m4133355
SOURCE      synthetic DNA construct
  ORGANISM  synthetic DNA construct
REFERENCE   1 (bases 1 to 4935)
  TITLE     SARS-CoV-2 protein Mammalian expression constructs, tagged, for
            protein expression and/or purification
REFERENCE   2 (bases 1 to 4935)
  AUTHORS   .
  TITLE     Direct Submission
  JOURNAL   Exported May 13, 2021 from SnapGene Server 1.1.58
            http://www.snapgene.com
FEATURES             Location/Qualifiers
     source          1..4935
                     /organism="synthetic DNA construct"
                     /mol_type="other DNA"
     CDS             341..361
                     /codon_start=1
                     /product="tobacco etch virus (TEV) protease recognition and
                     cleavage site"
                     /label=TEV site
                     /translation="ENLYFQS"
     CDS             710..727
                     /codon_start=1
                     /product="6xHis affinity tag"
                     /label=6xHis
                     /translation="HHHHHH"
     polyA_signal    804..925
                     /label=SV40 poly(A) signal
                     /note="SV40 polyadenylation signal"
     primer_bind     complement(815..834)
                     /label=EBV-rev
                     /note="SV40 polyA terminator, reverse primer"
     primer_bind     869..888
                     /label=SV40pA-R
                     /note="SV40 polyA, reverse primer"
     terminator      1040..1086
                     /label=T7 terminator
                     /note="transcription terminator for bacteriophage T7 RNA
                     polymerase"
     terminator      1116..1252
                     /label=rrnG terminator
                     /note="transcription terminator from the E. coli ribosomal
                     RNA rrnG operon (Albrechtsen et al., 1991)"
     misc_feature    1297..1368
                     /label=3' beta-globin insulator
                     /note="insulator downstream of the human beta-globin locus
                     (Farrell et al., 2002)"
     rep_origin      complement(1594..2182)
                     /direction=LEFT
                     /label=ori
                     /note="high-copy-number ColE1/pMB1/pBR322/pUC origin of
                     replication"
     primer_bind     complement(1674..1693)
                     /label=pBR322ori-F
                     /note="pBR322 origin, forward primer"
     CDS             2928..3788
                     /codon_start=1
                     /gene="bla"
                     /product="beta-lactamase"
                     /label=AmpR
                     /note="confers resistance to ampicillin, carbenicillin, and
                     related antibiotics"
                     /translation="MSIQHFRVALIPFFAAFCLPVFAHPETLVKVKDAEDQLGARVGYI
                     ELDLNSGKILESFRPEERFPMMSTFKVLLCGAVLSRIDAGQEQLGRRIHYSQNDLVEYS
                     PVTEKHLTDGMTVRELCSAAITMSDNTAANLLLTTIGGPKELTAFLHNMGDHVTRLDRW
                     EPELNEAIPNDERDTTMPVAMATTLRKLLTGELLTLASRQQLIDWMEADKVAGPLLRSA
                     LPAGWFIADKSGAGERGSRGIIAALGPDGKPSRIVVIYTTGSQATMDERNRQIAEIGAS
                     LIKHW"
     primer_bind     complement(3146..3165)
                     /label=Amp-R
                     /note="Ampicillin resistance gene, reverse primer"
     terminator      3801..3937
                     /label=rrnG terminator
                     /note="transcription terminator from the E. coli ribosomal
                     RNA rrnG operon (Albrechtsen et al., 1991)"
     misc_feature    4089..4160
                     /label=5' beta-globin insulator
                     /note="insulator upstream of the human beta-globin locus
                     (Farrell et al., 2002)"
     terminator      4165..4211
                     /label=T7 terminator
                     /note="transcription terminator for bacteriophage T7 RNA
                     polymerase"
     polyA_signal    4229..4277
                     /note="synthetic polyadenylation signal"
     enhancer        4358..4661
                     /label=CMV enhancer
                     /note="human cytomegalovirus immediate early enhancer"
     promoter        4663..4865
                     /label=CMV promoter
                     /note="human cytomegalovirus (CMV) immediate early
                     promoter"
     primer_bind     4816..4836
                     /label=CMV-F
                     /note="Human CMV immediate early promoter, forward primer"
ORIGIN
        1 caccatgaat gagcttagtc ctgttgcact acgacagatg tcttgtgctg ccggtactac
       61 acaaactgct tgcactgatg acaatgcgtt agcttactac aacacaacaa agggaggtag
      121 gtttgtactt gcactgttat ccgatttaca ggatttgaaa tgggctagat tccctaagag
      181 tgatggaact ggtactatct atacagaact ggaaccacct tgtaggtttg ttacagacac
      241 acctaaaggt cctaaagtga agtatttata ctttattaaa ggattaaaca acctaaatag
      301 aggtatggta cttggtagtt tagctgccac agtacgtcta gaaaaccttt actttcagtc
      361 gatgagtgac aaaatcattc atctaaccga tgactccttt gatacagacg tgttgaaggc
      421 cgatggtgcg atactggtag atttctgggc tgaatggtgt ggcccgtgca agatgatcgc
      481 acccattctg gacgagatcg ccgacgagta tcaaggaaaa ttaactgtcg ctaagcttaa
      541 tatagatcag aacccaggga cggcacctaa atacggcatc aggggaatac ctaccctcct
      601 gctctttaag aatggggaag ttgccgcgac aaaagtggga gccctgtcta agggccagct
      661 aaaagagttc ttggacgcta acctggcagg ttcaggctcg gggcacatgc accatcacca
      721 tcaccatagc agcgggctcg tgccacgcgg ctaagctagc ttgactgact gagatacagc
      781 gtaccttcag ctcacagaca tgataagata cattgatgag tttggacaaa ccacaactag
      841 aatgcagtga aaaaaatgct ttatttgtga aatttgtgat gctattgctt tatttgtaac
      901 cattataagc tgcaataaac aagttaacaa caacaattgc attcatttta tgtttcaggt
      961 tcagggggag gtgtgggagg ttttttaaag caagtaaaac ctctacaaat gtggtattgg
     1021 cccatctcta tcggtatcgt agcataaccc cttggggcct ctaaacgggt cttgaggggt
     1081 tttttgtgcc cctcgggccg gattgctatc taccggcatt ggcgcagaaa aaaatgcctg
     1141 atgcgacgct gcgcgtctta tactcccaca tatgccagat tcagcaacgg atacggcttc
     1201 cccaacttgc ccacttccat acgtgtcctc cttaccagaa atttatcctt aaggtcgtca
     1261 gctatcctgc aggcgatctc tcgatttcga tcaagacatt cctttaatgg tcttttctgg
     1321 acaccactag gggtcagaag tagttcatca aactttcttc cctccctaat ctcattggtt
     1381 accttgggct atcgaaactt aattaaccag tcaagtcagc tacttggcga gatcgacttg
     1441 tctgggtttc gactacgctc agaattgcgt cagtcaagtt cgatctggtc cttgctattg
     1501 cacccgttct ccgattacga gtttcattta aatcatgtga gcaaaaggcc agcaaaaggc
     1561 caggaaccgt aaaaaggccg cgttgctggc gtttttccat aggctccgcc cccctgacga
     1621 gcatcacaaa aatcgacgct caagtcagag gtggcgaaac ccgacaggac tataaagata
     1681 ccaggcgttt ccccctggaa gctccctcgt gcgctctcct gttccgaccc tgccgcttac
     1741 cggatacctg tccgcctttc tcccttcggg aagcgtggcg ctttctcata gctcacgctg
     1801 taggtatctc agttcggtgt aggtcgttcg ctccaagctg ggctgtgtgc acgaaccccc
     1861 cgttcagccc gaccgctgcg ccttatccgg taactatcgt cttgagtcca acccggtaag
     1921 acacgactta tcgccactgg cagcagccac tggtaacagg attagcagag cgaggtatgt
     1981 aggcggtgct acagagttct tgaagtggtg gcctaactac ggctacacta gaagaacagt
     2041 atttggtatc tgcgctctgc tgaagccagt taccttcgga aaaagagttg gtagctcttg
     2101 atccggcaaa caaaccaccg ctggtagcgg tggttttttt gtttgcaagc agcagattac
     2161 gcgcagaaaa aaaggatctc aagaagatcc tttgatcttt tctacggggt ctgacgctca
     2221 gtggaacgaa aactcacgtt aagggatttt ggtcatgaga ttatcaaaaa ggatcttcac
     2281 ctagatcctt ttaaattaaa aatgaagttt taaatcaatc taaagtatat atgagtaaac
     2341 ttggtctgac agttaccaat gcttaatcag tgaggcacct atctcagcga tctgtctatt
     2401 tcgttcatcc atagttgcat ttaaatttcc gaactctcca aggccctcgt cggaaaatct
     2461 tcaaaccttt cgtccgatcc atcttgcagg ctacctctcg aacgaactat cgcaagtctc
     2521 ttggccggcc ttgcgccttg gctattgctt ggcagcgcct atcgccaggt attactccaa
     2581 tcccgaatat ccgagatcgg gatcacccga gagaagttca acctacatcc tcaatcccga
     2641 tctatccgag atccgaggaa tatcgaaatc ggggcgcgcc tggtgtaccg agaacgatcc
     2701 tctcagtgcg agtctcgacg atccatatcg ttgcttggca gtcagccagt cggaatccag
     2761 cttgggaccc aggaagtcca atcgtcagat attgtactca agcctggtca cggcagcgta
     2821 ccgatctgtt taaacctaga tattgatagt ctgatcggtc aacgtataat cgagtcctag
     2881 cttttgcaaa catctatcaa gagacaggat cagcaggagg ctttcgcatg agtattcaac
     2941 atttccgtgt cgcccttatt cccttttttg cggcattttg ccttcctgtt tttgctcacc
     3001 cagaaacgct ggtgaaagta aaagatgctg aagatcagtt gggtgcgcga gtgggttaca
     3061 tcgaactgga tctcaacagc ggtaagatcc ttgagagttt tcgccccgaa gaacgctttc
     3121 caatgatgag cacttttaaa gttctgctat gtggcgcggt attatcccgt attgacgccg
     3181 ggcaagagca actcggtcgc cgcatacact attctcagaa tgacttggtt gagtattcac
     3241 cagtcacaga aaagcatctt acggatggca tgacagtaag agaattatgc agtgctgcca
     3301 taaccatgag tgataacact gcggccaact tacttctgac aacgattgga ggaccgaagg
     3361 agctaaccgc ttttttgcac aacatggggg atcatgtaac tcgccttgat cgttgggaac
     3421 cggagctgaa tgaagccata ccaaacgacg agcgtgacac cacgatgcct gtagcaatgg
     3481 caacaacctt gcgtaaacta ttaactggcg aactacttac tctagcttcc cggcaacagt
     3541 tgatagactg gatggaggcg gataaagttg caggaccact tctgcgctcg gcccttccgg
     3601 ctggctggtt tattgctgat aaatctggag ccggtgagcg tgggtctcgc ggtatcattg
     3661 cagcactggg gccagatggt aagccctccc gtatcgtagt tatctacacg acggggagtc
     3721 aggcaactat ggatgaacga aatagacaga tcgctgagat aggtgcctca ctgattaagc
     3781 attggtaacc gattctaggt gcattggcgc agaaaaaaat gcctgatgcg acgctgcgcg
     3841 tcttatactc ccacatatgc cagattcagc aacggatacg gcttccccaa cttgcccact
     3901 tccatacgtg tcctccttac cagaaattta tccttaagat cccgaatcgt ttaaactcga
     3961 ctctggctct atcgaatctc cgtcgtttcg agcttacgcg aacagccgtg gcgctcattt
     4021 gctcgtcggg catcgaatct cgtcagctat cgtcagctta cctttttggc agcgatcgcg
     4081 gctcccgaca tcttggacca ttagctccac aggtatcttc ttccctctag tggtcataac
     4141 agcagcttca gctacctctc aattcaaaaa acccctcaag acccgtttag aggccccaag
     4201 gggttatgct atcaatcgtt gcgttacaca cacaaaaaac caacacacat ccatcttcga
     4261 tggatagcga ttttattatc taactgctga tcgagtgtag ccagatctag taatcaatta
     4321 cggggtcatt agttcatagc ccatatatgg agttccgcgt tacataactt acggtaaatg
     4381 gcccgcctgg ctgaccgccc aacgaccccc gcccattgac gtcaataatg acgtatgttc
     4441 ccatagtaac gccaataggg actttccatt gacgtcaatg ggtggagtat ttacggtaaa
     4501 ctgcccactt ggcagtacat caagtgtatc atatgccaag tacgccccct attgacgtca
     4561 atgacggtaa atggcccgcc tggcattatg cccagtacat gaccttatgg gactttccta
     4621 cttggcagta catctacgta ttagtcatcg ctattaccat gctgatgcgg ttttggcagt
     4681 acatcaatgg gcgtggatag cggtttgact cacggggatt tccaagtctc caccccattg
     4741 acgtcaatgg gagtttgttt tggcaccaaa atcaacggga ctttccaaaa tgtcgtaaca
     4801 actccgcccc attgacgcaa atgggcggta ggcgtgtacg gtgggaggtc tatataagca
     4861 gagctggttt agtgaaccgt cagatcagat ctttgtcgat cctaccatcc actcgacaca
     4921 cccgccagcg gccgc
//
